>Addgene plasmid #129404 | UbC-(mNeonGreen)4-tDeg | addgene full sequence | sequence record 254682 | Addgene NGS Result
GACGGATCGGGAGATCTCCCGATCCCCTATGGTGCACTCTCAGTACAATCTGCTCTGATGCCGCATAGTT
AAGCCAGTATCTGCTCCCTGCTTGTGTGTTGGAGGTCGCTGAGTAGTGCGCGAGCAAAATTTAAGCTACA
ACAAGGCAAGGCTTGACCGACAATTGCATGAAGAATCTGCTTAGGGTTAGGCGTTTTGCGCTGCTTCGCG
ATGTACGGGCCAGATATACGCGTTGGCCTCCGCGCCGGGTTTTGGCGCCTCCCGCGGGCGCCCCCCTCCT
CACGGCGAGCGCTGCCACGTCAGACGAAGGGCGCAGCGAGCGTCCTGATCCTTCCGCCCGGACGCTCAGG
ACAGCGGCCCGCTGCTCATAAGACTCGGCCTTAGAACCCCAGTATCAGCAGAAGGACATTTTAGGACGGG
ACTTGGGTGACTCTAGGGCACTGGTTTTCTTTCCAGAGAGCGGAACAGGCGAGGAAAAGTAGTCCCTTCT
CGGCGATTCTGCGGAGGGATCTCCGTGGGGCGGTGAACGCCGATGATTATATAAGGACGCGCCGGGTGTG
GCACAGCTAGTTCCGTCGCAGCCGGGATTTGGGTCGCGGTTCTTGTTTGTGGATCGCTGTGATCGTCACT
TGGAAGCTTGCCACCATGGTGAGCAAGGGCGAGGAGGATAACATGGCCTCTCTCCCAGCGACACATGAGT
TACACATCTTTGGCTCCATCAACGGTGTGGACTTTGACATGGTGGGTCAGGGCACCGGCAATCCAAATGA
TGGTTATGAGGAGTTAAACCTGAAGTCCACCAAGGGTGACCTCCAGTTCTCCCCCTGGATTCTGGTCCCT
CATATCGGGTATGGCTTCCATCAGTACCTGCCCTACCCTGACGGGATGTCGCCTTTCCAGGCCGCCATGG
TAGATGGCTCCGGATACCAAGTCCATCGCACAATGCAGTTTGAAGATGGTGCCTCCCTTACTGTTAACTA
CCGCTACACCTACGAGGGAAGCCACATCAAAGGAGAGGCCCAGGTGAAGGGGACTGGTTTCCCTGCTGAC
GGTCCTGTGATGACCAACTCGCTGACCGCTGCGGACTGGTGCAGGTCGAAGAAGACTTACCCCAACGACA
AAACCATCATCAGTACCTTTAAGTGGAGTTACACCACTGGAAATGGCAAGCGCTACCGGAGCACTGCGCG
GACCACCTACACCTTTGCCAAGCCAATGGCGGCTAACTATCTGAAGAACCAGCCGATGTACGTGTTCCGT
AAGACGGAGCTCAAGCACTCCAAGACCGAGCTCAACTTCAAGGAGTGGCAAAAGGCCTTTACCGATGTGA
TGGGCATGGACGAGCTGTACAAGGGTGGACATATGGGCACAGGGTCCACAGGCGGTACCGGCGGAGTTTC
CAAAGGAGAAGAAGACAATATGGCATCACTCCCCGCAACCCACGAGTTGCATATTTTCGGTTCAATTAAT
GGAGTAGATTTCGATATGGTTGGCCAGGGAACAGGAAACCCAAACGACGGATATGAAGAGCTTAATCTCA
AAAGTACCAAAGGCGATCTGCAATTTTCTCCGTGGATACTCGTGCCACACATTGGATACGGATTTCACCA
ATATCTCCCGTATCCGGATGGAATGTCCCCCTTTCAAGCAGCAATGGTGGACGGGAGTGGTTATCAGGTA
CACAGAACCATGCAGTTCGAGGACGGGGCTTCTCTGACCGTAAATTATAGGTATACTTATGAAGGCTCAC
ATATTAAGGGCGAAGCACAGGTTAAAGGAACCGGGTTTCCTGCGGATGGCCCCGTCATGACTAATTCTCT
GACAGCCGCAGATTGGTGTCGCTCCAAAAAGACATACCCGAATGATAAGACTATAATCTCAACATTCAAA
TGGTCCTATACGACAGGCAACGGGAAACGATATAGATCCACGGCTCGAACAACTTACACATTCGCTAAAC
CTATGGCCGCCAATTACCTCAAAAATCAGCCCATGTATGTGTTTAGGAAAACCGAATTGAAGCATTCTAA
AACGGAACTTAATTTTAAGGAATGGCAGAAGGCTTTCACAGACGTAATGGGGATGGATGAACTCTATAAA
TCAGGTCTCGAGTCCTCAGGGGGAACGGGTGGGTCCGGAGGAGTTAGTAAAGGTGAAGAGGACAATATGG
CAAGTTTGCCTGCGACTCACGAGCTTCATATCTTTGGGTCTATAAATGGCGTTGACTTCGATATGGTTGG
CCAAGGTACTGGCAACCCCAATGACGGTTACGAGGAGTTGAATCTCAAGTCCACAAAAGGTGATCTTCAG
TTCAGCCCTTGGATTCTCGTACCTCATATTGGATATGGCTTTCACCAGTACCTTCCATACCCAGACGGTA
TGTCACCCTTTCAAGCTGCGATGGTGGATGGTTCCGGCTATCAGGTCCACCGAACGATGCAATTCGAGGA
CGGGGCCAGCCTCACCGTTAATTATAGGTACACCTATGAGGGAAGTCACATAAAGGGAGAAGCCCAAGTG
AAAGGAACAGGATTCCCAGCTGATGGTCCAGTAATGACGAACTCCTTGACAGCGGCTGACTGGTGTAGAA
GCAAAAAGACGTATCCTAATGACAAGACCATCATTAGCACTTTCAAATGGAGTTATACCACAGGAAACGG
CAAACGGTACAGAAGCACTGCTAGAACTACCTACACTTTCGCAAAGCCGATGGCTGCAAACTATTTGAAG
AATCAGCCCATGTACGTGTTTCGAAAAACGGAACTTAAGCACAGTAAGACTGAACTTAATTTCAAGGAGT
GGCAGAAGGCGTTCACGGATGTCATGGGTATGGATGAACTGTATAAGGGAGGGTCTGGCACTGGGGGCAC
TGCCAGCAGCGGATCCGGTGGCGGTGTGAGCAAGGGCGAGGAGGATAACATGGCCTCTCTCCCAGCGACA
CATGAGTTACACATCTTTGGCTCCATCAACGGTGTGGACTTTGACATGGTGGGTCAGGGCACCGGCAATC
CAAATGATGGTTATGAGGAGTTAAACCTGAAGTCCACCAAGGGTGACCTCCAGTTCTCCCCCTGGATTCT
GGTCCCTCATATCGGGTATGGCTTCCATCAGTACCTGCCCTACCCTGACGGGATGTCGCCTTTCCAGGCC
GCCATGGTAGATGGCTCCGGATACCAAGTCCATCGCACAATGCAGTTTGAAGATGGTGCCTCCCTTACTG
TTAACTACCGCTACACCTACGAGGGAAGCCACATCAAAGGAGAGGCCCAGGTGAAGGGGACTGGTTTCCC
TGCTGACGGTCCTGTGATGACCAACTCGCTGACCGCTGCGGACTGGTGCAGGTCGAAGAAGACTTACCCC
AACGACAAAACCATCATCAGTACCTTTAAGTGGAGTTACACCACTGGAAATGGCAAGCGCTACCGGAGCA
CTGCGCGGACCACCTACACCTTTGCCAAGCCAATGGCGGCTAACTATCTGAAGAACCAGCCGATGTACGT
GTTCCGTAAGACGGAGCTCAAGCACTCCAAGACCGAGCTCAACTTCAAGGAGTGGCAAAAGGCCTTTACC
GATGTGATGGGCATGGACGAGCTGTACAAGGGCGGAAGATCCGGTGGTGGTTCTGGTCCTCGTCCCCGTG
GTACTCGTGGTAAAGGTCGCCGTATTCGTCGCCGCGGTTAATCTAGAGGGCCCGTTTAAACCCGCTGATC
AGCCTCGACTGTGCCTTCTAGTTGCCAGCCATCTGTTGTTTGCCCCTCCCCCGTGCCTTCCTTGACCCTG
GAAGGTGCCACTCCCACTGTCCTTTCCTAATAAAATGAGGAAATTGCATCGCATTGTCTGAGTAGGTGTC
ATTCTATTCTGGGGGGTGGGGTGGGGCAGGACAGCAAGGGGGAGGATTGGGAAGACAATAGCAGGCATGC
TGGGGATGCGGTGGGCTCTATGGCTTCTGAGGCGGAAAGAACCAGCTGGGGCTCTAGGGGGTATCCCC
[124 nt withheld, positions 3989-4112]
C
[91 nt withheld, positions 4114-4204]
A
[49 nt withheld, positions 4206-4254]
CCTTTGACGTTGGAGTCCACGTTCTTT
[37 nt withheld, positions 4282-4318]
ACCCTATCTCGGTCTATTCTTTTGATTTATAAGGGATTTTGCCGATTTCGGCCTATTGGTTAAAAAATGA
GCTGATTTAACAAAAATTTAACGCGAATTAATTCTGTGGAATGTGTGTCAGTTAGGGTGTGGAAAGTCCC
CAGGCTCCCCAGCAGGCAGAAGTATGCAAAGCATGCATCTCAATTAGTCAGCAACCAGGTGTGGAAAGTC
CCCAGGCTCCCCAGCAGGCAGAAGTATGCAAAGCATGCATCTCAATTAGTCAGCAACCATAGTCCCGCCC
CTAACTCCGCCCATCCCGCCCCTAACTCCGCCCAGTTCCGCCCATTCTCCGCCCCATGGCTGACTAATTT
TTTTTATTTATGCAGAGGCCGAGGCCGCCTCTGCCTCTGAGCTATTCCAGAAGTAGTGAGGAGGCTTTTT
TGGAGGCCTAGGCTTTTGCAAAAAGCTCCCGGGAGCTTGTATATCCATTTTCGGATCTGATCAAGAGACA
GGATGAGGATCGTTTCGCATGATTGAACAAGATGGATTGCACGCAGGTTCTCCGGCCGCTTGGGTGGAGA
GGCTATTCGGCTATGACTGGGCACAACAGACAATCGGCTGCTCTGATGCCGCCGTGTTCCGGCTGTCAGC
GCAGGGGCGCCCGGTTCTTTTTGTCAAGACCGACCTGTCCGGTGCCCTGAATGAACTGCAGGACGAGGCA
GCGCGGCTATCGTGGCTGGCCACGACGGGCGTTCCTTGCGCAGCTGTGCTCGACGTTGTCACTGAAGCGG
GAAGGGACTGGCTGCTATTGGGCGAAGTGCCGGGGCAGGATCTCCTGTCATCTCACCTTGCTCCTGCCGA
GAAAGTATCCATCATGGCTGATGCAATGCGGCGGCTGCATACGCTTGATCCGGCTACCTGCCCATTCGAC
CACCAAGCGAAACATCGCATCGAGCGAGCACGTACTCGGATGGAAGCCGGTCTTGTCGATCAGGATGATC
TGGACGAAGAGCATCAGGGGCTCGCGCCAGCCGAACTGTTCGCCAGGCTCAAGGCGCGCATGCCCGACGG
CGAGGATCTCGTCGTGACCCATGGCGATGCCTGCTTGCCGAATATCATGGTGGAAAATGGCCGCTTTTCT
GGATTCATCGACTGTGGCCGGCTGGGTGTGGCGGACCGCTATCAGGACATAGCGTTGGCTACCCGTGATA
TTGCTGAAGAGCTTGGCGGCGAATGGGCTGACCGCTTCCTCGTGCTTTACGGTATCGCCGCTCCCGATTC
GCAGCGCATCGCCTTCTATCGCCTTCTTGACGAGTTCTTCTGAGCGGGACTCTGGGGTTCGAAATGACCG
ACCAAGCGACGCCCAACCTGCCATCACGAGATTTCGATTCCACCGCCGCCTTCTATGAAAGGTTGGGCTT
CGGAATCGTTTTCCGGGACGCCGGCTGGATGATCCTCCAGCGCGGGGATCTCATGCTGGAGTTCTTCGCC
CACCCCAACTTGTTTATTGCAGCTTATAATGGTTACAAATAAAGCAATAGCATCACAAATTTCACAAATA
AAGCATTTTTTTCACTGCATTCTAGTTGTGGTTTGTCCAAACTCATCAATGTATCTTATCATGTCTGTAT
ACCGTCGACCTCTAGCTAGAGCTTGGCGTAATCATGGTCATAGCTGTTTCCTGTGTGAAATTGTTATCCG
CTCACAATTCCACACAACATACGAGCCGGAAGCATAAAGTGTAAAGCCTGGGGTGCCTAATGAGTGAGCT
AACTCACATTAATTGCGTTGCGCTCACTGCCCGCTTTCCAGTCGGGAAACCTGTCGTGCCAGCTGCATTA
ATGAATCGGCCAACGCGCGGGGAGAGGCGGTTTGCGTATTGGGCGCTCTTCCGCTTCCTCGCTCACTGAC
TCGCTGCGCTCGGTCGTTCGGCTGCGGCGAGCGGTATCAGCTCACTCAAAGGCGGTAATACGGTTATCCA
CAGAATCAGGGGATAACGCAGGAAAGAACATGTGAGCAAAAGGCCAGCAAAAGGCCAGGAACCGTAAAAA
GGCCGCGTTGCTGGCGTTTTTCCATAGGCTCCGCCCCCCTGACGAGCATCACAAAAATCGACGCTCAAGT
CAGAGGTGGCGAAACCCGACAGGACTATAAAGATACCAGGCGTTTCCCCCTGGAAGCTCCCTCGTGCGCT
CTCCTGTTCCGACCCTGCCGCTTACCGGATACCTGTCCGCCTTTCTCCCTTCGGGAAGCGTGGCGCTTTC
TCATAGCTCACGCTGTAGGTATCTCAGTTCGGTGTAGGTCGTTCGCTCCAAGCTGGGCTGTGTGCACGAA
CCCCCCGTTCAGCCCGACCGCTGCGCCTTATCCGGTAACTATCGTCTTGAGTCCAACCCGGTAAGACACG
ACTTATCGCCACTGGCAGCAGCCACTGGTAACAGGATTAGCAGAGCGAGGTATGTAGGCGGTGCTACAGA
GTTCTTGAAGTGGTGGCCTAACTACGGCTACACTAGAAGAACAGTATTTGGTATCTGCGCTCTGCTGAAG
CCAGTTACCTTCGGAAAAAGAGTTGGTAGCTCTTGATCCGGCAAACAAACCACCGCTGGTAGCGGTGGTT
TTTTTGTTTGCAAGCAGCAGATTACGCGCAGAAAAAAAGGATCTCAAGAAGATCCTTTGATCTTTTCTAC
GGGGTCTGACGCTCAGTGGAACGAAAACTCACGTTAAGGGATTTTGGTCATGAGATTATCAAAAAGGATC
TTCACCTAGATCCTTTTAAATTAAAAATGAAGTTTTAAATCAATCTAAAGTATATATGAGTAAACTTGGT
CTGACAGTTACCAATGCTTAATCAGTGAGGCACCTATCTCAGCGATCTGTCTATTTCGTTCATCCATAGT
TGCCTGACTCCCCGTCGTGTAGATAACTACGATACGGGAGGGCTTACCATCTGGCCCCAGTGCTGCAATG
ATACCGCGAGACCCACGCTCACCGGCTCCAGATTTATCAGCAATAAACCAGCCAGCCGGAAGGGCCGAGC
GCAGAAGTGGTCCTGCAACTTTATCCGCCTCCATCCAGTCTATTAATTGTTGCCGGGAAGCTAGAGTAAG
TAGTTCGCCAGTTAATAGTTTGCGCAACGTTGTTGCCATTGCTACAGGCATCGTGGTGTCACGCTCGTCG
TTTGGTATGGCTTCATTCAGCTCCGGTTCCCAACGATCAAGGCGAGTTACATGATCCCCCATGTTGTGCA
AAAAAGCGGTTAGCTCCTTCGGTCCTCCGATCGTTGTCAGAAGTAAGTTGGCCGCAGTGTTATCACTCAT
GGTTATGGCAGCACTGCATAATTCTCTTACTGTCATGCCATCCGTAAGATGCTTTTCTGTGACTGGTGAG
TACTCAACCAAGTCATTCTGAGAATAGTGTATGCGGCGACCGAGTTGCTCTTGCCCGGCGTCAATACGGG
ATAATACCGCGCCACATAGCAGAACTTTAAAAGTGCTCATCATTGGAAAACGTTCTTCGGGGCGAAAACT
CTCAAGGATCTTACCGCTGTTGAGATCCAGTTCGATGTAACCCACTCGTGCACCCAACTGATCTTCAGCA
TCTTTTACTTTCACCAGCGTTTCTGGGTGAGCAAAAACAGGAAGGCAAAATGCCGCAAAAAAGGGAATAA
GGGCGACACGGAAATGTTGAATACTCATACTCTTCCTTTTTCAATATTATTGAAGCATTTATCAGGGTTA
TTGTCTCATGAGCGGATACATATTTGAATGTATTTAGAAAAATAAACAAATAGGGGTTCCGCGCACATTT
CCCCGAAAAGTGCCACCTGACGTC
Features (pLannotate 1.2.2; 20 found; start..end, strand, type, name):
     28..80      -  misc_feature   bom (fragment): basis of mobility region from pBR322
    235..633     +  promoter       UbC promoter: human ubiquitin C promoter
    646..1353    +  CDS            mNeonGreen: mNeonGreen is a basic (constitutively fluorescent) green/yellow fluorescent protein published in 2013, derived from Branchiostoma lanceolatum. It is reported to be a very rapidly-maturing monomer with moderate acid sensitivity.
   1396..2100    +  CDS            mNeonGreen: mNeonGreen is a basic (constitutively fluorescent) green/yellow fluorescent protein published in 2013, derived from Branchiostoma lanceolatum. It is reported to be a very rapidly-maturing monomer with moderate acid sensitivity.
   2143..2847    +  CDS            mNeonGreen: mNeonGreen is a basic (constitutively fluorescent) green/yellow fluorescent protein published in 2013, derived from Branchiostoma lanceolatum. It is reported to be a very rapidly-maturing monomer with moderate acid sensitivity.
   2896..3600    +  CDS            mNeonGreen: mNeonGreen is a basic (constitutively fluorescent) green/yellow fluorescent protein published in 2013, derived from Branchiostoma lanceolatum. It is reported to be a very rapidly-maturing monomer with moderate acid sensitivity.
   3719..3943    +  polyA_signal   bGH poly(A) signal: bovine growth hormone polyadenylation signal
   3947..3968    +  promoter       SV40 promoter (fragment): SV40 enhancer and early promoter
   3989..4417    +  rep_origin     f1 ori (sequence partly withheld): f1 bacteriophage origin of replication; arrow indicates direction of (+) strand synthesis
   4431..4760    +  promoter       SV40 promoter: SV40 enhancer and early promoter
   4827..5618    +  CDS            neo: KKA2_KLEPN - Also known as kan, nptII. Experimental evidence at protein level: Swiss-Prot protein existence level 1. Resistance to kanamycin, neomycin, paromomycin, ribostamycin, butirosin and gentamicin B. From Klebsiella pneumoniae.
   5642..5800    +  CDS            ble (fragment): BLE_KLEPN - Experimental evidence at protein level: Swiss-Prot protein existence level 1. Binding protein with a strong affinity to the bleomycin family of antibiotics. Binds to CL990; an antimitotic-antibiotic compound. From Klebsiella pneumoniae.
   5795..5916    +  polyA_signal   SV40 poly(A) signal: SV40 polyadenylation signal
   5989..6005    -  protein_bind   lac operator: The lac repressor binds to the lac operator to inhibit transcription in E. coli. This inhibition can be relieved by adding lactose or isopropyl-β-D-thiogalactopyranoside (IPTG). lac repressor encoded by lacI
   6013..6043    -  promoter       lac promoter: promoter for the E. coli lac operon
   6058..6079    -  protein_bind   CAP binding site: CAP binding activates transcription in the presence of cAMP. E. coli catabolite activator protein
   6092..6184    -  CDS            lacI (fragment): lac repressor; lacI; The lac repressor binds to the lac operator to inhibit transcription in E. coli. This inhibition can be relieved by adding lactose or isopropyl-β-D-thiogalactopyranoside (IPTG).
   6367..6955    -  rep_origin     ori: high-copy-number ColE1/pMB1/pBR322/pUC origin of replication
   7126..7986    -  CDS            AmpR: β-lactamase; bla; confers resistance to ampicillin, carbenicillin, and related antibiotics
   7987..8091    -  promoter       AmpR promoter: bla
