[The description below was written by a language model from this plasmid's Addgene catalogue record and pLannotate feature annotations shown in this document.]
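Description:
UbC-(mNeonGreen)4-tDeg is a mammalian expression plasmid built on the pcDNA3.1 backbone, about 8.1 kb in the sequenced record. It is propagated in E. coli from a high-copy ColE1/pUC-type origin under ampicillin selection (AmpR with its bla promoter). It also retains the f1 phage origin and short lac promoter/operator remnants typical of this vector family. For selection in mammalian cells, the backbone provides a neomycin phosphotransferase gene driven by the SV40 enhancer/early promoter and terminated by the SV40 poly(A) signal. The short ble fragment annotated just downstream appears to be only a remnant.

The payload is a synthetic open reading frame of roughly 3 kb, cloned between HindIII and XbaI. It is placed under the human ubiquitin C (UbC) promoter rather than a viral promoter and is followed by the bovine growth hormone polyadenylation signal. The feature table shows four tandem copies of the bright, fast-maturing monomeric green/yellow fluorescent protein mNeonGreen, separated by short linkers. The tDeg element named in the construct is not annotated separately, but a stretch between the end of the fourth mNeonGreen copy and the poly(A) signal would accommodate a short C-terminal tag.

The record describes the product as a fluorogenic protein, and the associated publication concerns live imaging of mRNA with RNA-stabilized fluorogenic proteins. This implies that tDeg acts as a destabilizing tag, so the fusion accumulates and fluoresces only when stabilized by a cognate RNA element. That RNA element is not encoded on this plasmid, and the record gives no further detail about it. The four mNeonGreen copies presumably increase the signal from each bound reporter.
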