Addgene plasmid #129404: UbC-(mNeonGreen)4-tDeg
Purpose: (mNeonGreen)4-tDeg fluorogenic protein
Depositing lab: Samie Jaffrey. Depositing organization: Cornell University. Publication: Live imaging of mRNA using RNA-stabilized fluorogenic proteins. Wu J, Zaccara S, Khuperkar D, Kim H, Tanenbaum ME, Jaffrey SR. Nat Methods. 2019 Sep;16(9):862-865. doi: 10.1038/s41592-019-0531-7. Epub 2019 Aug 30. PubMed 31471614.
Backbone
  Vector backbone: pcDNA3.1
  Vector type: Mammalian Expression
Growth in bacteria
  Bacterial resistance: Ampicillin, 100 μg/mL
  Growth temperature: 37°C
  Growth strain: DH5alpha
  Copy number: High Copy
Gene/Insert
  Gene/Insert name: (mNeonGreen)4-tDeg
  Species: Synthetic
  Insert size (bp): 3042
  GenBank ID: MN052907 MN052907
  Promoter: UbC
  Cloning method: Restriction Enzyme; 5′ cloning site HindIII (not destroyed); 3′ cloning site XbaI (not destroyed)
  Sequencing primers: 5′ GGTTTTCTTTCCAGAGAGCGGAACAGGCG; 3′ TAGAAGGCACAGTCGAGG
Terms and licenses: Academic/Nonprofit Terms; Industry Terms: Not Available to Industry
How to cite: UbC-(mNeonGreen)4-tDeg was a gift from Samie Jaffrey (Addgene plasmid # 129404 ; http://n2t.net/addgene:129404 ; RRID:Addgene_129404)
